Addgene plasmid #135135: NUPL2_ZNF_pGEX
Purpose: Recombinant expression of NUPL2 with dual-affinity tag
Depositing lab: Christopher Burge. Depositing organization: Massachusetts Institute of Technology. Publication: Sequence, Structure, and Context Preferences of Human RNA Binding Proteins. Dominguez D, Freese P, Alexis MS, Su A, Hochman M, Palden T, Bazile C, Lambert NJ, Van Nostrand EL, Pratt GA, Yeo GW, Graveley BR, Burge CB. Mol Cell. 2018 Jun 7;70(5):854-867.e9. doi: 10.1016/j.molcel.2018.05.001. Epub 2018 Jun 7. PubMed 29883606.
Backbone
  Vector backbone: pGEX-6P-2
  Backbone manufacturer: Promega
  Backbone size w/o insert (bp): 5081
  Vector type: Bacterial Expression
Growth in bacteria
  Bacterial resistance: Ampicillin, 100 μg/mL
  Growth temperature: 37°C
  Growth strain: DH5alpha
  Copy number: High Copy
Gene/Insert
  Gene/Insert name: NUPL2
  Species: H. sapiens (human)
  Insert size (bp): 306
  Entrez Gene: NUPL2 (a.k.a. CG1, hCG1, NLP-1, NLP_1)
  Promoter: tac
  Tag / fusion protein: GST-SBP (N terminal on backbone)
  Cloning method: Restriction Enzyme; 5′ cloning site BamHI (not destroyed); 3′ cloning site NotI (not destroyed)
  Sequencing primers: 5′ 5GEX (GGGCTGGCAAGCCACGTTTGGTG); 3′ 3GEX (CCGGGAGCTGCATGTGTCAGAGG)
Terms and licenses: Academic/Nonprofit Terms; Industry Terms: Not Available to Industry
How to cite: NUPL2_ZNF_pGEX was a gift from Christopher Burge (Addgene plasmid # 135135 ; http://n2t.net/addgene:135135 ; RRID:Addgene_135135)
