[The description below was written by a language model from this plasmid's Addgene catalogue record and pLannotate feature annotations shown in this document.]
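Description:
NUPL2_ZNF_pGEX is a bacterial expression plasmid built on the pGEX-6P-2 backbone for producing a fragment of human NUPL2 (also known as NUP42, CG1 or hCG1) as a recombinant fusion protein in E. coli. It replicates from a high-copy ColE1/pMB1-type origin and is selected with ampicillin through the β-lactamase (AmpR) gene and its own promoter. Short remnants of the pBR322 rop and bom regions and a lacZα segment with its lac promoter and operator are backbone carry-overs rather than functional parts of the design. Two full-length sequence records of 5,387 nt, one from the depositor and one from repository sequencing, show the same set of features in the same order and differ mainly in where numbering starts. The depositor record annotates the repressor promoter as the lacIq variant, and the other calls it simply the lacI promoter.

The expression cassette uses the strong hybrid tac promoter followed by a lac operator, so transcription is held off by the plasmid-encoded lac repressor and induced with IPTG. This drives Schistosoma japonicum glutathione S-transferase fused upstream of the insert. The catalogue describes the N-terminal tag as GST-SBP, a dual-affinity tag. The SBP portion is not separately annotated, but presumably lies in the unannotated gap between GST and the insert. The roughly 300 bp NUPL2 fragment was cloned between BamHI and NotI sites, both retained. The construct name suggests it covers the zinc-finger region, though the record does not define the boundaries. The plasmid is intended for purifying tagged NUPL2, and the associated study concerned the sequence, structure and context preferences of human RNA-binding proteins.
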