Features (pLannotate 1.2.2; 17 found; start..end, strand, type, name):
     26..65      +  CDS            rop (fragment): Rop protein, which maintains plasmids at low copy number; rop
    167..207     +  misc_feature   bom (fragment): basis of mobility region from pBR322
    312..416     +  promoter       AmpR promoter: bla
    417..1277    +  CDS            AmpR: β-lactamase; bla; confers resistance to ampicillin, carbenicillin, and related antibiotics
   1448..2036    +  rep_origin     ori: high-copy-number ColE1/pMB1/pBR322/pUC origin of replication
   2222..2273    -  misc_feature   bom (fragment): basis of mobility region from pBR322
   2280..2357    +  promoter       lacIq promoter: lacI (mutant); In the lacIq allele, a single base change in the promoter boosts expression of the lacI gene about 10-fold.
   2358..3440    +  CDS            lacI: lac repressor; lacI; The lac repressor binds to the lac operator to inhibit transcription in E. coli. This inhibition can be relieved by adding lactose or isopropyl-β-D-thiogalactopyranoside (IPTG).
   3453..3474    +  protein_bind   CAP binding site: CAP binding activates transcription in the presence of cAMP. E. coli catabolite activator protein
   3489..3519    +  promoter       lac promoter: promoter for the E. coli lac operon
   3527..3543    +  protein_bind   lac operator: The lac repressor binds to the lac operator to inhibit transcription in E. coli. This inhibition can be relieved by adding lactose or isopropyl-β-D-thiogalactopyranoside (IPTG). lac repressor encoded by lacI
   3563..3736    +  CDS            lacZα: LacZα fragment of β-galactosidase; lacZ fragment
   4015..4116    -  CDS            yciV (fragment): RNAAM_ECOLI - Also known as trpH From Escherichia coli (strain K12).
   4192..4220    +  promoter       tac promoter: strong E. coli promoter; hybrid between the trp and lac UV5 promoters
   4228..4244    +  protein_bind   lac operator: The lac repressor binds to the lac operator to inhibit transcription in E. coli. This inhibition can be relieved by adding lactose or isopropyl-β-D-thiogalactopyranoside (IPTG). lac repressor encoded by lacI
   4267..4920    +  CDS            GST26_SCHJA: Experimental evidence at protein level: Swiss-Prot protein existence level 1. GST isoenzymes appear to play a central role in the parasite detoxification system. Other functions are also suspected including a role in increasing the solubility of haematin in the parasite gut. From Schistosoma japonicum (Blood fluke).
   5080..10      +  CDS            NUP42 (fragment) (across the origin): NUP42_HUMAN - Also known as CG1, NUPL2. Experimental evidence at protein level: Swiss-Prot protein existence level 1. (Microbial infection) In case of infection by HIV-1, it may participate in the docking of viral Vpr at the nuclear envelope. From Homo sapiens (Human).
>Addgene plasmid #135135 | NUPL2_ZNF_pGEX | depositor full sequence | sequence record 259895 | Full Sequence
GGCCGCATCGTGACTGACTGACGATCTGCCTCGCGCGTTTCGGTGATGACGGTGAAAACCTCTGACACAT
GCAGCTCCCGGAGACGGTCACAGCTTGTCTGTAAGCGGATGCCGGGAGCAGACAAGCCCGTCAGGGCGCG
TCAGCGGGTGTTGGCGGGTGTCGGGGCGCAGCCATGACCCAGTCACGTAGCGATAGCGGAGTGTATAATT
CTTGAAGACGAAAGGGCCTCGTGATACGCCTATTTTTATAGGTTAATGTCATGATAATAATGGTTTCTTA
GACGTCAGGTGGCACTTTTCGGGGAAATGTGCGCGGAACCCCTATTTGTTTATTTTTCTAAATACATTCA
AATATGTATCCGCTCATGAGACAATAACCCTGATAAATGCTTCAATAATATTGAAAAAGGAAGAGTATGA
GTATTCAACATTTCCGTGTCGCCCTTATTCCCTTTTTTGCGGCATTTTGCCTTCCTGTTTTTGCTCACCC
AGAAACGCTGGTGAAAGTAAAAGATGCTGAAGATCAGTTGGGTGCACGAGTGGGTTACATCGAACTGGAT
CTCAACAGCGGTAAGATCCTTGAGAGTTTTCGCCCCGAAGAACGTTTTCCAATGATGAGCACTTTTAAAG
TTCTGCTATGTGGCGCGGTATTATCCCGTGTTGACGCCGGGCAAGAGCAACTCGGTCGCCGCATACACTA
TTCTCAGAATGACTTGGTTGAGTACTCACCAGTCACAGAAAAGCATCTTACGGATGGCATGACAGTAAGA
GAATTATGCAGTGCTGCCATAACCATGAGTGATAACACTGCGGCCAACTTACTTCTGACAACGATCGGAG
GACCGAAGGAGCTAACCGCTTTTTTGCACAACATGGGGGATCATGTAACTCGCCTTGATCGTTGGGAACC
GGAGCTGAATGAAGCCATACCAAACGACGAGCGTGACACCACGATGCCTGCAGCAATGGCAACAACGTTG
CGCAAACTATTAACTGGCGAACTACTTACTCTAGCTTCCCGGCAACAATTAATAGACTGGATGGAGGCGG
ATAAAGTTGCAGGACCACTTCTGCGCTCGGCCCTTCCGGCTGGCTGGTTTATTGCTGATAAATCTGGAGC
CGGTGAGCGTGGGTCTCGCGGTATCATTGCAGCACTGGGGCCAGATGGTAAGCCCTCCCGTATCGTAGTT
ATCTACACGACGGGGAGTCAGGCAACTATGGATGAACGAAATAGACAGATCGCTGAGATAGGTGCCTCAC
TGATTAAGCATTGGTAACTGTCAGACCAAGTTTACTCATATATACTTTAGATTGATTTAAAACTTCATTT
TTAATTTAAAAGGATCTAGGTGAAGATCCTTTTTGATAATCTCATGACCAAAATCCCTTAACGTGAGTTT
TCGTTCCACTGAGCGTCAGACCCCGTAGAAAAGATCAAAGGATCTTCTTGAGATCCTTTTTTTCTGCGCG
TAATCTGCTGCTTGCAAACAAAAAAACCACCGCTACCAGCGGTGGTTTGTTTGCCGGATCAAGAGCTACC
AACTCTTTTTCCGAAGGTAACTGGCTTCAGCAGAGCGCAGATACCAAATACTGTCCTTCTAGTGTAGCCG
TAGTTAGGCCACCACTTCAAGAACTCTGTAGCACCGCCTACATACCTCGCTCTGCTAATCCTGTTACCAG
TGGCTGCTGCCAGTGGCGATAAGTCGTGTCTTACCGGGTTGGACTCAAGACGATAGTTACCGGATAAGGC
GCAGCGGTCGGGCTGAACGGGGGGTTCGTGCACACAGCCCAGCTTGGAGCGAACGACCTACACCGAACTG
AGATACCTACAGCGTGAGCTATGAGAAAGCGCCACGCTTCCCGAAGGGAGAAAGGCGGACAGGTATCCGG
TAAGCGGCAGGGTCGGAACAGGAGAGCGCACGAGGGAGCTTCCAGGGGGAAACGCCTGGTATCTTTATAG
TCCTGTCGGGTTTCGCCACCTCTGACTTGAGCGTCGATTTTTGTGATGCTCGTCAGGGGGGCGGAGCCTA
TGGAAAAACGCCAGCAACGCGGCCTTTTTACGGTTCCTGGCCTTTTGCTGGCCTTTTGCTCACATGTTCT
TTCCTGCGTTATCCCCTGATTCTGTGGATAACCGTATTACCGCCTTTGAGTGAGCTGATACCGCTCGCCG
CAGCCGAACGACCGAGCGCAGCGAGTCAGTGAGCGAGGAAGCGGAAGAGCGCCTGATGCGGTATTTTCTC
CTTACGCATCTGTGCGGTATTTCACACCGCATAAATTCCGACACCATCGAATGGTGCAAAACCTTTCGCG
GTATGGCATGATAGCGCCCGGAAGAGAGTCAATTCAGGGTGGTGAATGTGAAACCAGTAACGTTATACGA
TGTCGCAGAGTATGCCGGTGTCTCTTATCAGACCGTTTCCCGCGTGGTGAACCAGGCCAGCCACGTTTCT
GCGAAAACGCGGGAAAAAGTGGAAGCGGCGATGGCGGAGCTGAATTACATTCCCAACCGCGTGGCACAAC
AACTGGCGGGCAAACAGTCGTTGCTGATTGGCGTTGCCACCTCCAGTCTGGCCCTGCACGCGCCGTCGCA
AATTGTCGCGGCGATTAAATCTCGCGCCGATCAACTGGGTGCCAGCGTGGTGGTGTCGATGGTAGAACGA
AGCGGCGTCGAAGCCTGTAAAGCGGCGGTGCACAATCTTCTCGCGCAACGCGTCAGTGGGCTGATCATTA
ACTATCCGCTGGATGACCAGGATGCCATTGCTGTGGAAGCTGCCTGCACTAATGTTCCGGCGTTATTTCT
TGATGTCTCTGACCAGACACCCATCAACAGTATTATTTTCTCCCATGAAGACGGTACGCGACTGGGCGTG
GAGCATCTGGTCGCATTGGGTCACCAGCAAATCGCGCTGTTAGCGGGCCCATTAAGTTCTGTCTCGGCGC
GTCTGCGTCTGGCTGGCTGGCATAAATATCTCACTCGCAATCAAATTCAGCCGATAGCGGAACGGGAAGG
CGACTGGAGTGCCATGTCCGGTTTTCAACAAACCATGCAAATGCTGAATGAGGGCATCGTTCCCACTGCG
ATGCTGGTTGCCAACGATCAGATGGCGCTGGGCGCAATGCGCGCCATTACCGAGTCCGGGCTGCGCGTTG
GTGCGGATATCTCGGTAGTGGGATACGACGATACCGAAGACAGCTCATGTTATATCCCGCCGTCAACCAC
CATCAAACAGGATTTTCGCCTGCTGGGGCAAACCAGCGTGGACCGCTTGCTGCAACTCTCTCAGGGCCAG
GCGGTGAAGGGCAATCAGCTGTTGCCCGTCTCACTGGTGAAAAGAAAAACCACCCTGGCGCCCAATACGC
AAACCGCCTCTCCCCGCGCGTTGGCCGATTCATTAATGCAGCTGGCACGACAGGTTTCCCGACTGGAAAG
CGGGCAGTGAGCGCAACGCAATTAATGTGAGTTAGCTCACTCATTAGGCACCCCAGGCTTTACACTTTAT
GCTTCCGGCTCGTATGTTGTGTGGAATTGTGAGCGGATAACAATTTCACACAGGAAACAGCTATGACCAT
GATTACGGATTCACTGGCCGTCGTTTTACAACGTCGTGACTGGGAAAACCCTGGCGTTACCCAACTTAAT
CGCCTTGCAGCACATCCCCCTTTCGCCAGCTGGCGTAATAGCGAAGAGGCCCGCACCGATCGCCCTTCCC
AACAGTTGCGCAGCCTGAATGGCGAATGGCGCTTTGCCTGGTTTCCGGCACCAGAAGCGGTGCCGGAAAG
CTGGCTGGAGTGCGATCTTCCTGAGGCCGATACTGTCGTCGTCCCCTCAAACTGGCAGATGCACGGTTAC
GATGCGCCCATCTACACCAACGTAACCTATCCCATTACGGTCAATCCGCCGTTTGTTCCCACGGAGAATC
CGACGGGTTGTTACTCGCTCACATTTAATGTTGATGAAAGCTGGCTACAGGAAGGCCAGACGCGAATTAT
TTTTGATGGCGTTGGAATTACGTTATCGACTGCACGGTGCACCAATGCTTCTGGCGTCAGGCAGCCATCG
GAAGCTGTGGTATGGCTGTGCAGGTCGTAAATCACTGCATAATTCGTGTCGCTCAAGGCGCACTCCCGTT
CTGGATAATGTTTTTTGCGCCGACATCATAACGGTTCTGGCAAATATTCTGAAATGAGCTGTTGACAATT
AATCATCGGCTCGTATAATGTGTGGAATTGTGAGCGGATAACAATTTCACACAGGAAACAGTATTCATGT
CCCCTATACTAGGTTATTGGAAAATTAAGGGCCTTGTGCAACCCACTCGACTTCTTTTGGAATATCTTGA
AGAAAAATATGAAGAGCATTTGTATGAGCGCGATGAAGGTGATAAATGGCGAAACAAAAAGTTTGAATTG
GGTTTGGAGTTTCCCAATCTTCCTTATTATATTGATGGTGATGTTAAATTAACACAGTCTATGGCCATCA
TACGTTATATAGCTGACAAGCACAACATGTTGGGTGGTTGTCCAAAAGAGCGTGCAGAGATTTCAATGCT
TGAAGGAGCGGTTTTGGATATTAGATACGGTGTTTCGAGAATTGCATATAGTAAAGACTTTGAAACTCTC
AAAGTTGATTTTCTTAGCAAGCTACCTGAAATGCTGAAAATGTTCGAAGATCGTTTATGTCATAAAACAT
ATTTAAATGGTGATCATGTAACCCATCCTGACTTCATGTTGTATGACGCTCTTGATGTTGTTTTATACAT
GGACCCAATGTGCCTGGATGCGTTCCCAAAATTAGTTTGTTTTAAAAAACGTATTGAAGCTATCCCACAA
ATTGATAAGTACTTGAAATCCAGCAAGTATATAGCATGGCCTTTGCAGGGCTGGCAAGCCACGTTTGGTG
GTGGCGACCATCCTCCAAAATCGGATCTGGAAGTTCTGTTCCAGGGGCCCCTGGGATTAATGGACGAAAA
AACCACCGGTTGGCGTGGTGGTCACGTTGTTGAAGGTCTGGCTGGTGAACTGGAACAGCTGCGTGCTCGT
CTGGAACACCACCCGCAGGGTCAGCGTGAACCGGGATCCATGGCCATTTGTCAATTCTTCCTTCAAGGCC
GGTGCCGCTTTGGAGATCGGTGCTGGAACGAACATCCCGGTGCTAGGGGTGCAGGAGGAGGACGGCAGCA
ACCGCAGCAGCAGCCTTCAGGTAATAATAGACGTGGATGGAATACAACTAGCCAGAGATATTCCAATGTC
ATCCAGCCATCCAGTTTCTCCAAATCCACACCATGGGGGGGCAGCAGAGATCAAGAAAAGCCATATTTCA
GTTCTTTTGATTCTGGAGCTTCAACTAACAGGAAGGAAGGCTTTGGATTGTCTGAGAACCCATGAGC
