Features (pLannotate 1.2.2; 17 found; start..end, strand, type, name):
    495..516     +  protein_bind   CAP binding site: CAP binding activates transcription in the presence of cAMP. E. coli catabolite activator protein
    531..561     +  promoter       lac promoter: promoter for the E. coli lac operon
    569..585     +  protein_bind   lac operator: The lac repressor binds to the lac operator to inhibit transcription in E. coli. This inhibition can be relieved by adding lactose or isopropyl-β-D-thiogalactopyranoside (IPTG). lac repressor encoded by lacI
    605..778     +  CDS            lacZα: LacZα fragment of β-galactosidase; lacZ fragment
   1042..1158    -  CDS            yciV (fragment): RNAAM_ECOLI - Also known as trpH From Escherichia coli (strain K12).
   1234..1262    +  promoter       tac promoter: strong E. coli promoter; hybrid between the trp and lac UV5 promoters
   1270..1286    +  protein_bind   lac operator: The lac repressor binds to the lac operator to inhibit transcription in E. coli. This inhibition can be relieved by adding lactose or isopropyl-β-D-thiogalactopyranoside (IPTG). lac repressor encoded by lacI
   1309..1962    +  CDS            GST26_SCHJA: Experimental evidence at protein level: Swiss-Prot protein existence level 1. GST isoenzymes appear to play a central role in the parasite detoxification system. Other functions are also suspected including a role in increasing the solubility of haematin in the parasite gut. From Schistosoma japonicum (Blood fluke).
   2122..2439    +  CDS            NUP42 (fragment): NUP42_HUMAN - Also known as CG1, NUPL2. Experimental evidence at protein level: Swiss-Prot protein existence level 1. (Microbial infection) In case of infection by HIV-1, it may participate in the docking of viral Vpr at the nuclear envelope. From Homo sapiens (Human).
   2455..2494    +  CDS            rop (fragment): Rop protein, which maintains plasmids at low copy number; rop
   2596..2636    +  misc_feature   bom (fragment): basis of mobility region from pBR322
   2741..2845    +  promoter       AmpR promoter: bla
   2846..3706    +  CDS            AmpR: β-lactamase; bla; confers resistance to ampicillin, carbenicillin, and related antibiotics
   3877..4465    +  rep_origin     ori: high-copy-number ColE1/pMB1/pBR322/pUC origin of replication
   4651..4702    -  misc_feature   bom (fragment): basis of mobility region from pBR322
   4709..4786    +  promoter       lacI promoter: lacI
   4787..482     +  CDS            lacI (across the origin): lac repressor; lacI; The lac repressor binds to the lac operator to inhibit transcription in E. coli. This inhibition can be relieved by adding lactose or isopropyl-β-D-thiogalactopyranoside (IPTG).
>Addgene plasmid #135135 | NUPL2_ZNF_pGEX | addgene full sequence | sequence record 273997 | Addgene NGS Result
GGCATAAATATCTCACTCGCAATCAAATTCAGCCGATAGCGGAACGGGAAGGCGACTGGAGTGCCATGTC
CGGTTTTCAACAAACCATGCAAATGCTGAATGAGGGCATCGTTCCCACTGCGATGCTGGTTGCCAACGAT
CAGATGGCGCTGGGCGCAATGCGCGCCATTACCGAGTCCGGGCTGCGCGTTGGTGCGGATATCTCGGTAG
TGGGATACGACGATACCGAAGACAGCTCATGTTATATCCCGCCGTTAACCACCATCAAACAGGATTTTCG
CCTGCTGGGGCAAACCAGCGTGGACCGCTTGCTGCAACTCTCTCAGGGCCAGGCGGTGAAGGGCAATCAG
CTGTTGCCCGTCTCACTGGTGAAAAGAAAAACCACGCTAGCGCCCAATACGCAAACCGCCTCTCCCCGCG
CGTTGGCCGATTCATTAATGCAGCTGGCACGACAGGTTTCCCGACTGGAAAGCGGGCAGTGAGCGCAACG
CAATTAATGTAAGTTAGCTCACTCATTAGGCACCCCAGGCTTTACACTTTATGCTTCCGGCTCGTATGTT
GTGTGGAATTGTGAGCGGATAACAATTTCACACAGGAAACAGCTATGACCATGATTACGGATTCACTGGC
CGTCGTTTTACAACGTCGTGACTGGGAAAACCCTGGCGTTACCCAACTTAATCGCCTTGCAGCACATCCC
CCTTTCGCCAGCTGGCGTAATAGCGAAGAGGCCCGCACCGATCGCCCTTCCCAACAGTTGCGCAGCCTGA
ATGGCGAATGGCGCTTTGCCTGGTTTCCGGCACCAGAAGCGGTGCCGGAAAGCTGGCTGGAGTGCGATCT
TCCTGAGGCCGATACTGTCGTCGTCCCCTCAAACTGGCAGATGCACGGTTACGATGCGCCCATCTACACC
AACGTGACCTATCCCATTACGGTCAATCCGCCGTTTGTTCCCACGGAGAATCCGACGGGTTGTTACTCGC
TCACATTTAATGTTGATGAAAGCTGGCTACAGGAAGGCCAGACGCGAATTATTTTTGATGGCGTTGGAAT
TAGCTTATCGACTGCACGGTGCACCAATGCTTCTGGCGTCAGGCAGCCATCGGAAGCTGTGGTATGGCTG
TGCAGGTCGTAAATCACTGCATAATTCGTGTCGCTCAAGGCGCACTCCCGTTCTGGATAATGTTTTTTGC
GCCGACATCATAACGGTTCTGGCAAATATTCTGAAATGAGCTGTTGACAATTAATCATCGGCTCGTATAA
TGTGTGGAATTGTGAGCGGATAACAATTTCACACAGGAAACAGTATTCATGTCCCCTATACTAGGTTATT
GGAAAATTAAGGGCCTTGTGCAACCCACTCGACTTCTTTTGGAATATCTTGAAGAAAAATATGAAGAGCA
TTTGTATGAGCGCGATGAAGGTGATAAATGGCGAAACAAAAAGTTTGAATTGGGTTTGGAGTTTCCCAAT
CTTCCTTATTATATTGATGGTGATGTTAAATTAACACAGTCTATGGCCATCATACGTTATATAGCTGACA
AGCACAACATGTTGGGTGGTTGTCCAAAAGAGCGTGCAGAGATTTCAATGCTTGAAGGAGCGGTTTTGGA
TATTAGATACGGTGTTTCGAGAATTGCATATAGTAAAGACTTTGAAACTCTCAAAGTTGATTTTCTTAGC
AAGCTACCTGAAATGCTGAAAATGTTCGAAGATCGTTTATGTCATAAAACATATTTAAATGGTGATCATG
TAACCCATCCTGACTTCATGTTGTATGACGCTCTTGATGTTGTTTTATACATGGACCCAATGTGCCTGGA
TGCGTTCCCAAAATTAGTTTGTTTTAAAAAACGTATTGAAGCTATCCCACAAATTGATAAGTACTTGAAA
TCCAGCAAGTATATAGCATGGCCTTTGCAGGGCTGGCAAGCCACGTTTGGTGGTGGCGACCATCCTCCAA
AATCGGATCTGGAAGTTCTGTTCCAGGGGCCCCTGGGATTAATGGACGAAAAAACCACCGGTTGGCGTGG
TGGTCACGTTGTTGAAGGTCTGGCTGGTGAACTGGAACAGCTGCGTGCTCGTCTGGAACACCACCCGCAG
GGTCAGCGTGAACCGGGATCCATGGCCATTTGTCAATTCTTCCTTCAAGGCCGGTGCCGCTTTGGAGATC
GGTGCTGGAACGAACATCCCGGTGCTAGGGGTGCAGGAGGAGGACGGCAGCAACCGCAGCAGCAGCCTTC
AGGTAATAATAGACGTGGATGGAATACAACTAGCCAGAGATATTCCAATGTCATCCAGCCATCCAGTTTC
TCCAAATCCACACCATGGGGGGGCAGCAGAGATCAAGAAAAGCCATATTTCAGTTCTTTTGATTCTGGAG
CTTCAACTAACAGGAAGGAAGGCTTTGGATTGTCTGAGAACCCATGAGCGGCCGCATCGTGACTGACTGA
CGATCTGCCTCGCGCGTTTCGGTGATGACGGTGAAAACCTCTGACACATGCAGCTCCCGGAGACGGTCAC
AGCTTGTCTGTAAGCGGATGCCGGGAGCAGACAAGCCCGTCAGGGCGCGTCAGCGGGTGTTGGCGGGTGT
CGGGGCGCAGCCATGACCCAGTCACGTAGCGATAGCGGAGTGTATAATTCTTGAAGACGAAAGGGCCTCG
TGATACGCCTATTTTTATAGGTTAATGTCATGATAATAATGGTTTCTTAGACGTCAGGTGGCACTTTTCG
GGGAAATGTGCGCGGAACCCCTATTTGTTTATTTTTCTAAATACATTCAAATATGTATCCGCTCATGAGA
CAATAACCCTGATAAATGCTTCAATAATATTGAAAAAGGAAGAGTATGAGTATTCAACATTTCCGTGTCG
CCCTTATTCCCTTTTTTGCGGCATTTTGCCTTCCTGTTTTTGCTCACCCAGAAACGCTGGTGAAAGTAAA
AGATGCTGAAGATCAGTTGGGTGCACGAGTGGGTTACATCGAACTGGATCTCAACAGCGGTAAGATCCTT
GAGAGTTTTCGCCCCGAAGAACGTTTTCCAATGATGAGCACTTTTAAAGTTCTGCTATGTGGCGCGGTAT
TATCCCGTGTTGACGCCGGGCAAGAGCAACTCGGTCGCCGCATACACTATTCTCAGAATGACTTGGTTGA
GTACTCACCAGTCACAGAAAAGCATCTTACGGATGGCATGACAGTAAGAGAATTATGCAGTGCTGCCATA
ACCATGAGTGATAACACTGCGGCCAACTTACTTCTGACAACGATCGGAGGACCGAAGGAGCTAACCGCTT
TTTTGCACAACATGGGGGATCATGTAACTCGCCTTGATCGTTGGGAACCGGAGCTGAATGAAGCCATACC
AAACGACGAGCGTGACACCACGATGCCTGCAGCAATGGCAACAACGTTGCGCAAACTATTAACTGGCGAA
CTACTTACTCTAGCTTCCCGGCAACAATTAATAGACTGGATGGAGGCGGATAAAGTTGCAGGACCACTTC
TGCGCTCGGCCCTTCCGGCTGGCTGGTTTATTGCTGATAAATCTGGAGCCGGTGAGCGTGGGTCTCGCGG
TATCATTGCAGCACTGGGGCCAGATGGTAAGCCCTCCCGTATCGTAGTTATCTACACGACGGGGAGTCAG
GCAACTATGGATGAACGAAATAGACAGATCGCTGAGATAGGTGCCTCACTGATTAAGCATTGGTAACTGT
CAGACCAAGTTTACTCATATATACTTTAGATTGATTTAAAACTTCATTTTTAATTTAAAAGGATCTAGGT
GAAGATCCTTTTTGATAATCTCATGACCAAAATCCCTTAACGTGAGTTTTCGTTCCACTGAGCGTCAGAC
CCCGTAGAAAAGATCAAAGGATCTTCTTGAGATCCTTTTTTTCTGCGCGTAATCTGCTGCTTGCAAACAA
AAAAACCACCGCTACCAGCGGTGGTTTGTTTGCCGGATCAAGAGCTACCAACTCTTTTTCCGAAGGTAAC
TGGCTTCAGCAGAGCGCAGATACCAAATACTGTCCTTCTAGTGTAGCCGTAGTTAGGCCACCACTTCAAG
AACTCTGTAGCACCGCCTACATACCTCGCTCTGCTAATCCTGTTACCAGTGGCTGCTGCCAGTGGCGATA
AGTCGTGTCTTACCGGGTTGGACTCAAGACGATAGTTACCGGATAAGGCGCAGCGGTCGGGCTGAACGGG
GGGTTCGTGCACACAGCCCAGCTTGGAGCGAACGACCTACACCGAACTGAGATACCTACAGCGTGAGCTA
TGAGAAAGCGCCACGCTTCCCGAAGGGAGAAAGGCGGACAGGTATCCGGTAAGCGGCAGGGTCGGAACAG
GAGAGCGCACGAGGGAGCTTCCAGGGGGAAACGCCTGGTATCTTTATAGTCCTGTCGGGTTTCGCCACCT
CTGACTTGAGCGTCGATTTTTGTGATGCTCGTCAGGGGGGCGGAGCCTATGGAAAAACGCCAGCAACGCG
GCCTTTTTACGGTTCCTGGCCTTTTGCTGGCCTTTTGCTCACATGTTCTTTCCTGCGTTATCCCCTGATT
CTGTGGATAACCGTATTACCGCCTTTGAGTGAGCTGATACCGCTCGCCGCAGCCGAACGACCGAGCGCAG
CGAGTCAGTGAGCGAGGAAGCGGAAGAGCGCCTGATGCGGTATTTTCTCCTTACGCATCTGTGCGGTATT
TCACACCGCATAAATTCCGACACCATCGAATGGCGCAAAACCTTTCGCGGTATGGCATGATAGCGCCCGG
AAGAGAGTCAATTCAGGGTGGTGAATGTGAAACCAGTAACGTTATACGATGTCGCAGAGTATGCCGGTGT
CTCTTATCAGACCGTTTCCCGCGTGGTGAACCAGGCCAGCCACGTTTCTGCGAAAACGCGGGAAAAAGTG
GAAGCGGCGATGGCGGAGCTGAATTACATTCCCAACCGCGTGGCACAACAACTGGCGGGCAAACAGTCGT
TGCTGATTGGCGTTGCCACCTCCAGTCTGGCCCTGCACGCGCCGTCGCAAATTGTCGCGGCGATTAAATC
TCGCGCCGATCAACTGGGTGCCAGCGTGGTGGTGTCGATGGTAGAACGAAGCGGCGTCGAAGCCTGTAAA
GCGGCGGTGCACAATCTTCTCGCGCAACGCGTCAGTGGGCTGATCATTAACTATCCGCTGGATGACCAGG
ATGCCATTGCTGTGGAAGCTGCCTGCACTAATGTTCCGGCGTTATTTCTTGATGTCTCTGACCAGACACC
CATCAACAGTATTATTTTCTCCCATGAAGACGGTACGCGACTGGGCGTGGAGCATCTGGTCGCATTGGGT
CACCAGCAAATCGCGCTGTTAGCGGGCCCATTAAGTTCTGTCTCGGCGCGTCTGCGTCTGGCTGGCT
