>Addgene plasmid #135135 | NUPL2_ZNF_pGEX | depositor partial sequence | sequence record 259896 | NUPL2_ORF
ATGGCCATTTGTCAATTCTTCCTTCAAGGCCGGTGCCGCTTTGGAGATCGGTGCTGGAACGAACATCCCG
GTGCTAGGGGTGCAGGAGGAGGACGGCAGCAACCGCAGCAGCAGCCTTCAGGTAATAATAGACGTGGATG
GAATACAACTAGCCAGAGATATTCCAATGTCATCCAGCCATCCAGTTTCTCCAAATCCACACCATGGGGG
GGCAGCAGAGATCAAGAAAAGCCATATTTCAGTTCTTTTGATTCTGGAGCTTCAACTAACAGGAAGGAAG
GCTTTGGATTGTCTGAGAACCCATGA
